Addgene plasmid #44562: pST-KiT
Purpose: (Empty Backbone) for integrative inducible expression of mycobacterial proteins
Depositing lab: Vinay Nandicoori. Depositing organization: National Institute of Immunology. Publication: Development of a new generation of vectors for gene expression, gene replacement, and protein-protein interaction studies in mycobacteria. Parikh A, Kumar D, Chawla Y, Kurthkoti K, Khan S, Varshney U, Nandicoori VK. Appl Environ Microbiol. 2013 Mar;79(5):1718-29. doi: 10.1128/AEM.03695-12. Epub 2013 Jan 11. PubMed 23315736.
Backbone
  Vector backbone: pVV16, pSE100, pMC1m
  Backbone size (bp): 4954
  Vector type: Bacterial Expression ; E.coli-mycobacteria shuttle vector
  Tag / fusion protein: His tag (N terminal on backbone); Flag tag (C terminal on backbone)
Growth in bacteria
  Bacterial resistance: Kanamycin, 50 μg/mL
  Growth temperature: 37°C
  Growth strain: DH5alpha
  Copy number: High Copy
Terms and licenses: Academic/Nonprofit Terms; Industry Terms: Not Available to Industry
How to cite: pST-KiT was a gift from Vinay Nandicoori (Addgene plasmid # 44562 ; http://n2t.net/addgene:44562 ; RRID:Addgene_44562)
