[The description below was written by a language model from this plasmid's Addgene catalogue record and pLannotate feature annotations shown in this document.]
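Description:
pST-KiT is an empty-backbone E. coli–mycobacteria shuttle vector of 4,954 bp, assembled from parts of pVV16, pSE100 and pMC1m and intended for integrative, inducible expression of mycobacterial proteins. In E. coli it replicates from a high-copy ColE1/pUC-type origin and is selected with kanamycin through an aph(3')-Ia KanR gene; a short flanking fragment of Tn903 transposase sequence appears to be a remnant of the marker's source. No mycobacterial plasmid origin is annotated. Instead, the vector carries the integrase gene of mycobacteriophage L5, which mediates site-specific recombination into the host chromosome, so the construct is expected to be maintained in mycobacteria as an integrated copy. The phage attachment site that this reaction requires is not annotated in the feature table.

The expression region lies near the start of the sequence. Two short matches labelled as fragments of a Tet-responsive promoter most likely reflect tet operator sequences within the promoter rather than any mammalian promoter; the identity of the promoter itself is not stated in the record. Downstream are a histidine tag and a FLAG epitope, which the catalogue lists as N-terminal and C-terminal backbone tags. A gene cloned between them would therefore be doubly tagged for affinity purification and immunodetection. Two rrnB T1 terminator elements follow the cassette. A tetR gene on the same plasmid supplies the repressor, which binds the operators and is released by tetracycline-class inducers, making the system self-contained. Because no insert is present, the plasmid serves as a recipient for genes of interest when regulated expression from a chromosomally integrated copy is wanted in mycobacteria.
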