Features (pLannotate 1.2.2; 12 found; start..end, strand, type, name):
     15..119     +  CDS            Y4104_STRCO (fragment): Protein inferred from homology: Swiss-Prot protein existence level 3. From Streptomyces coelicolor (strain ATCC BAA-471 / A3(2) / M145).
    177..196     +  promoter       tight TRE promoter (fragment): Tet-responsive promoter PTight, consisting of seven tet operator sequences followed by the minimal CMV promoter
    203..220     +  promoter       tight TRE promoter (fragment): Tet-responsive promoter PTight, consisting of seven tet operator sequences followed by the minimal CMV promoter
    335..351     +  CDS            9xHis (fragment): 9xHis affinity tag
    428..448     +  CDS            FLAG (fragment): FLAG® epitope tag, followed by an enterokinase cleavage site
    467..509     -  terminator     rrnB T1 terminator: Escherichia coli rrnB; transcription terminator T1 from the E. coli rrnB gene
    538..584     +  terminator     rrnB T1 terminator: transcription terminator T1 from the E. coli rrnB gene
    745..1560    +  CDS            KanR: aminoglycoside phosphotransferase; aph(3')-Ia; confers resistance to kanamycin in bacteria or G418 (Geneticin®) in eukaryotes
   1701..1844    +  CDS            TRA2_ECOLX (fragment): Protein predicted: Swiss-Prot protein existence level 4. Required for transposition of transposon Tn903. From Escherichia coli.
   1892..2480    +  rep_origin     ori: high-copy-number ColE1/pMB1/pBR322/pUC origin of replication
   2789..3409    +  CDS            tetR: TETR2_ECOLX - Experimental evidence at protein level: Swiss-Prot protein existence level 1. TetR is the repressor of the tetracycline resistance element; its N-terminal region forms a helix-turn-helix structure and binds DNA. Binding of tetracycline to TetR reduces the repressor affinity for the tetracycline resistance gene (tetA) promoter operator sites. From Escherichia coli.
   3741..4853    +  CDS            33: VINT_BPML5 - Also known as int. Protein inferred from homology: Swiss-Prot protein existence level 3. Integrase is necessary for integration of the phage into the host genome by site-specific recombination. From Mycobacterium phage L5 (Mycobacteriophage L5).
>Addgene plasmid #44562 | pST-KiT | depositor full sequence | sequence record 69377 | pST-KiT sequence 4954 bps
AGTACTAATATTGGATCGTCGGCACCGTCACGGCCGTGGGAGGCGGCACGATCCGCGACGTGATGATCGG
CCGCATCCCCACGGTGCTGCGCAGTGAGCTCTACGCCATCCCGGCGTTGATCTGTGCGTTCGCACGCACA
GGCCCGGTGTGAGAAGGGTCTCTGACGAGCGGGAGAACTCCCTATCAGTGATAGAGTTTGTCCTCCCTAT
CAGTGATAGATAGGCTCTGGGAGTACCCGTGTGTACGACCAGCACGGCATACATCATTTCGACGCCGAGA
GATTCGCCGCCCGAAATGAGCACGATCCGCATGCGGAGGAATCACTTCGCAATGCACCACCACCACCACC
ATATGGGATCCGATATCTCTAGAGCGGCCGCACAGCTGGGGCCCGAATTCCTGCAGCACGTGTTAATTAA
GCTTGACTACAAGGACGACGACGACAAGTAAAAGCTATCAGTTAACTAAAACGAAAGGCTCAGTCGAAAG
ACTGGGCCTTTCGTTTTATAACTAGCGTACGATCGACTGCCAGGCATCAAATAAAACGAAAGGCTCAGTC
GAAAGACTGGGCCTTTCGTTTTATGCCATCATGGCCGCGGTGATCAGCTAGCCACCTGACGTCGGGGGGG
GGGGAAAGCCACGTTGTGTCTCAAAATCTCTGATGTTACATTGCACAAGATAAAAATATATCATCATGAA
CAATAAAACTGTCTGCTTACATAAACAGTAATACAAGGGGTGTTATGAGCCATATTCAACGGGAAACGTC
TTGCTCGAGGCCGCGATTAAATTCCAACATGGATGCTGATTTATATGGGTATAAATGGGCTCGCGATAAT
GTCGGGCAATCAGGTGCGACAATCTATCGCTTGTATGGGAAGCCCCATGCGCCAGAGTTGTTTCTGAAAC
ATGGCAAAGGTAGCGTTGCCAATGATGTTACAGATGAGATGGTCAGACTAAACTGGCTGACGGAATTTAT
GCCTCTTCCGACCATCAAGCATTTTATCCGTACTCCTGATGATGCATGGTTACTCACCACTGCGATCCCC
GGGAAAACAGCATTCCAGGTATTAGAAGAATATCCTGATTCAGGTGAAAATATTGTTGATGCGCTGGCAG
TGTTCCTGCGCCGGTTGCATTCGATTCCTGTTTGTAATTGTCCTTTTAACAGCGATCGCGTATTTCGTCT
CGCTCAGGCGCAATCACGAATGAATAACGGTTTGGTTGATGCGAGTGATTTTGATGACGAGCGTAATGGC
TGGCCTGTTGAACAAGTCTGGAAAGAAATGCATAATCTTTTGCCATTCTCACCGGATTCAGTCGTCACTC
ATGGTGATTTCTCACTTGATAACCTTATTTTTGACGAGGGGAAATTAATAGGTTGTATTGATGTTGGACG
AGTCGGAATCGCAGACCGATACCAGGATCTTGCCATCCTATGGAACTGCCTCGGTGAGTTTTCTCCTTCA
TTACAGAAACGGCTTTTTCAAAAATATGGTATTGATAATCCTGATATGAATAAATTGCAGTTTCATTTGA
TGCTCGATGAGTTTTTCTAATCAGAATTGGTTAATTGGTTGTAACACTGGCAGAGCATTACGCTGACTTG
ACGGGACGGCGGCTTTGTTGAATAAATCGAACTTTTGCTGAGTTGAAGGATCAGATCACGCATCTTCCCG
ACAACGCAGACCGTTCCGTGGCAAAGCAAAAGTTCAAAATCACCAACTGGTCCACCTACAACAAAGCTCT
CATCAACCGTGGCTCCCTCACTTTCTGGCTGGATGATGGGGCGATTCAGGCCTGGTATGAGTCAGCAACA
CCTTCTTCACGAGGCAGACCTCACTAGTTCCACTGAGCGTCAGACCCCGTAGAAAAGATCAAAGGATCTT
CTTGAGATCCTTTTTTTCTGCGCGTAATCTGCTGCTTGCAAACAAAAAAACCACCGCTACCAGCGGTGGT
TTGTTTGCCGGATCAAGAGCTACCAACTCTTTTTCCGAAGGTAACTGGCTTCAGCAGAGCGCAGATACCA
AATACTGTCCTTCTAGTGTAGCCGTAGTTAGGCCACCACTTCAAGAACTCTGTAGCACCGCCTACATACC
TCGCTCTGCTAATCCTGTTACCAGTGGCTGCTGCCAGTGGCGATAAGTCGTGTCTTACCGGGTTGGACTC
AAGACGATAGTTACCGGATAAGGCGCAGCGGTCGGGCTGAACGGGGGGTTCGTGCACACAGCCCAGCTTG
GAGCGAACGACCTACACCGAACTGAGATACCTACAGCGTGAGCATTGAGAAAGCGCCACGCTTCCCGAAG
GGAGAAAGGCGGACAGGTATCCGGTAAGCGGCAGGGTCGGAACAGGAGAGCGCACGAGGGAGCTTCCAGG
GGGAAACGCCTGGTATCTTTATAGTCCTGTCGGGTTTCGCCACCTCTGACTTGAGCGTCGATTTTTGTGA
TGCTCGTCAGGGGGGCGGAGCCTATGGAAAAACGCCAGCAACGCGGCCTTTTTACGGTTCCTGGCCTTTT
GCTGGCCTTTTGCTCACATGTTCTTTCCTGCGTTATCCCCTGATTCTGTGGATAACCGTATTACCGCCTT
TGAGTGAGCTGATACCGCTCGCCGCAGCCGAACGACCGAGCGCAACGCGTTACGTAAATATTGGATCGTC
GCACCGGGTTAAGCCTGGAGTGCGGTGGTGCCTGGTCGGCATTTTCGCAGTCGAGGGCTCTCGTGTAGCC
TGGGCGAGTTGCCGACGCAGGCGACCCTCCTGCCACGGATCGGAGGAATCACTTCGCAATGTCTAGATTA
GATAAAAGTAAAGTGATTAACAGCGCATTAGAGCTGCTTAATGAGGTCGGAATCGAAGGTTTAACAACCC
GTAAACTCGCCCAGAAACTTGGTGTAGAGCAGCCTACATTGTATTGGCATGTAAAAAATAAGCGAGCCCT
GCTCGACGCCTTAGCCATTGAGATGTTAGATAGGCACCATACTCACTTTTGCCCTTTAGAAGGGGAAAGC
TGGCAAGATTTTTTGCGTAATAACGCTAAAAGTTTTAGATGTGCTTTACTAAGTCATCGCGATGGAGCAA
AAGTACATTTAGGTACACGGCCTACAGAAAAACAGTATGAAACTCTCGAAAATCAATTAGCCTTTTTATG
CCAACAAGGTTTTTCACTAGAGAACGCGTTATATGCACTCAGCGCTGTGGGGCATTTTACCTTAGGTTGC
GTATTGGAAGATCAAGAGCATCAAGTCGCTAAAGAAGAAAGGGAAACACCTACTACTGATAGTATGCCGC
CATTATTACGACAAGCTATCGAATTATTTGATCACCAAGGTGCAGAGCCAGCCTTCTTATTCGGCCTTGA
ATTGATCATCTGCGGATTAGAAAAACAACTTAAATGTGAAAGTGGGTCTTAATGACCATGGGCTACGTAT
GCGTTGCAACCGCGTATGCCCAGGTCAGAAGAGTCGCACAAGAGTTGCAGACCCCTGGAAAGAAAAATGG
CCAGAGGGCGAAAACACCCTCTGACCAGCGGAGCGGGCGACGGGAATCGAACCCGCGTAGCTAGTTTGGA
AGAATGGGTGTCTGCCGACCACAAATGGGCCGGTCAAGATAGGTTTTTACCCCCTCTCGGCTGCATCCTC
TAAGTGGAAAGAAATTGCAGGTCGTAGAAGCGCGTTGAAGCCTGAGAGTTGCACAGGAGTTGCAACCCGG
TAGCCTTGTTCACGACGAGAGGAGACCTAGATGGCACGTCGCGGATGGGGATCGCTGAAGACTCAGCGCA
GCGGGAAGATCCAAGCCTCATACGTCAACCCGCAGGACGGTGTGAGGTACTACGCGTTGCAGACCTACGA
CAACAAGATGGACGCCGAAGCCTGGCTCGCGGGCGAGAAGCGGCTCATCGAGATGGAGACCTGGACCCCT
CCACAGGACCGGGCGAAGAAGGCAGCCGCCAGCGCCATCACGCTGGAGGAGTACACCCGGAAGTGGCTCG
TGGAGCGCGACCTCGCAGACGGCACCAGGGATCTGTACAGCGGGCACGCGGAGCGCCGCATCTACCCGGT
GCTAGGTGAAGTGGCGGTCACAGAGATGACGCCAGCTCTGGTGCGTGCGTGGTGGGCCGGGATGGGTAGG
AAGCACCCGACTGCCCGCCGGCATGCCTACAACGTCCTCCGGGCGGTGATGAACACAGCGGTCGAGGACA
AGCTGATCGCAGAGAACCCGTGCCGGATCGAGCAGAAGGCAGCCGATGAGCGCGACGTAGAGGCGCTGAC
GCCTGAGGAGCTGGACATCGTCGCCGCTGAGATCTTCGAGCACTACCGGATCGCGGCATACATCCTGGCG
TGGACGAGCCTCCGGTTCGGAGAGCTGATCGAGCTTCGCCGCAAGGACATCGTGGACGACGGCATGACGA
TGAAGCTCCGGGTGCGCCGTGGCGCTTCCCGCGTGGGGAACAAGATCGTCGTTGGCAACGCCAAGACCGT
CCGGTCGAAGCGTCCTGTGACGGTTCCGCCTCACGTCGCGGAGATGATCCGAGCGCACATGAAGGACCGT
ACGAAGATGAACAAGGGCCCCGAGGCATTCCTGGTGACCACGACGCAGGGCAACCGGCTGTCGAAGTCCG
CGTTCACCAAGTCGCTGAAGCGTGGCTACGCCAAGATCGGTCGGCCGGAACTCCGCATCCACGACCTCCG
CGCTGTCGGCGCTACGTTCGCCGCTCAGGCAGGTGCGACGACCAAGGAGCTGATGGCCCGTCTCGGTCAC
ACGACTCCTAGGATGGCGATGAAGTACCAGATGGCGTCTGAGGCCCGCGACGAGGCTATCGCTGAGGCGA
TGTCCAAGCTGGCCAAGACCTCCTGAAACGCAAAAAGCCCCCCTCCCAAGGACACTGAGTCCTAAAGAGG
GGGGTTTCTTGTCAGTACGCGAAGAACCAGGTACCGCCTGACGCCCCCCGGATC
