>Addgene plasmid #44562 | pST-KiT | addgene partial sequence | sequence record 73419 | Kan-R 5'-ATCGCGAGCCCATTTATACC-3'
AGCAAGACGTTTCCCGTTGAATATGGCTCATAACACCCCTTGTATTACTGTTTATGTAAGCAGACAGTTT
TATTGTTCATGATGATATATTTTTATCTTGTGCAATGTAACATCAGAGATTTTGAGACACAACGTGGCTT
TCCCCCCCCCCCGACGTCAGGTGGCTAGCTGATCACCGCGGCCATGATGGCATAAAACGAAAGGCCCAGT
CTTTCGACTGAGCCTTTCGTTTTATTTGATGCCTGGCAGTCGATCGTACGCTAGTTATAAAACGAAAGGC
CCAGTCTTTCGACTGAGCCTTTCGTTTTAGTTAACTGATAGCTTTTACTTGTCGTCGTCGTCCTTGTAGT
CAAGCTTAATTAACACGTGCTGCAGGAATTCGGGCCCCAGCTGTGCGGCCGCTCTAGAGATATCGGATCC
CATATGGTGGTGGTGGTGGTGCATTGCGAAGTGATTCCTCCGCATGCGGATCGTGCTCATTTCGGGCGGC
GAATCTCTCGGCGTCGAAATGATGTATGCCGTGCTGGTCGTACACACGGGTACTCCCAGAGCCTATCTAT
CACTGATAGGGAGGACAAACTCTATCACTGATAGGGAGTTCTCCCGCTCGTCAGA
